Addgene plasmid #38229: pTH737-CEN-maxHIS3
Depositing lab: Tobias von der Haar. Depositing organization: London and South East University Group (LASE). Publication: Translation elongation can control translation initiation on eukaryotic mRNAs. Chu D, Kazana E, Bellanger N, Singh T, Tuite MF, von der Haar T. EMBO J. 2014 Jan 1;33(1):21-34. doi: 10.1002/embj.201385651. Epub 2013 Dec 19. PubMed 24357599.
Backbone
  Vector backbone: pCENBEVY-U
  Backbone size w/o insert (bp): 6614
  Total vector size (bp): 7294
  Vector type: Yeast Expression
  Selectable markers: URA3
Growth in bacteria
  Bacterial resistance: Ampicillin, 100 μg/mL
  Growth temperature: 37°C
  Growth strain: DH5alpha
  Copy number: High Copy
Gene/Insert
  Gene/Insert name: HIS3
  Species: S. cerevisiae (budding yeast), Synthetic
  Insert size (bp): 689
  Mutation: Every codon of the coding sequence has been replaced with the isoaccepting codon decoded by the most abundant tRNA in yeast.
  GenBank ID: NM_001183621
  Entrez Gene: HIS3 (a.k.a. YOR202W, HIS10, HIS8)
  Promoter: TDH3 (=GPD)
  Tag / fusion protein: HA (C terminal on insert)
  Cloning method: Restriction Enzyme; 5′ cloning site BamHI (not destroyed); 3′ cloning site HindIII (not destroyed)
  Sequencing primers: 5′ M13r; 3′ M13f
Terms and licenses: Academic/Nonprofit Terms; Industry Terms: Not Available to Industry
How to cite: pTH737-CEN-maxHIS3 was a gift from Tobias von der Haar (Addgene plasmid # 38229 ; http://n2t.net/addgene:38229 ; RRID:Addgene_38229)
