[The description below was written by a language model from this plasmid's Addgene catalogue record and pLannotate feature annotations shown in this document.]
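Description:
pTH737-CEN-maxHIS3 is a yeast expression shuttle plasmid of about 7.3 kb built on the pCENBEVY-U backbone. In Saccharomyces cerevisiae it is maintained through a CEN6/ARS element, which gives stable, low-copy, centromere-like segregation, and it is selected through the URA3 marker, which complements uracil auxotrophy and can be counterselected with 5-FOA. In E. coli it replicates from a high-copy ColE1/pUC-type origin under ampicillin selection (AmpR). An f1 origin and remnants of pBluescript-type cloning sequence (lac promoter/operator, lacZα fragment, T3 and T7 promoters) are also annotated.

The backbone carries a bidirectional yeast expression arrangement. An ADH1 promoter faces one way towards an ADH2 terminator, with only polylinker fragments annotated between them, so this side appears to be empty. The TDH3 (GPD/GAP) promoter faces the other way and is followed by an ADH1 terminator. The insert, cloned BamHI to HindIII downstream of the strong constitutive TDH3 promoter, is a synthetic version of the S. cerevisiae HIS3 open reading frame. In it, every codon has been replaced by the synonymous codon decoded by the most abundant yeast tRNA, so the protein sequence is unchanged while codon usage is maximised. The record lists a C-terminal HA epitope tag for detecting the protein, although the feature table does not annotate it separately.

The associated publication examines how translation elongation can influence translation initiation on eukaryotic mRNAs. The construct therefore most likely served as the codon-optimised ("max") HIS3 reporter for testing how codon usage affects protein output from a defined, low-copy expression context.
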