Features (pLannotate 1.2.2; 26 found; start..end, strand, type, name):
     70..573     -  misc_feature   CEN/ARS: S. cerevisiae CEN6 centromere fused to an autonomously replicating sequence
    610..714     +  promoter       AmpR promoter: bla
    715..1575    +  CDS            AmpR: β-lactamase; bla; confers resistance to ampicillin, carbenicillin, and related antibiotics
   1746..2334    +  rep_origin     ori: high-copy-number ColE1/pMB1/pBR322/pUC origin of replication
   2517..2609    +  CDS            lacI (fragment): lac repressor; lacI; The lac repressor binds to the lac operator to inhibit transcription in E. coli. This inhibition can be relieved by adding lactose or isopropyl-β-D-thiogalactopyranoside (IPTG).
   2622..2643    +  protein_bind   CAP binding site: CAP binding activates transcription in the presence of cAMP. E. coli catabolite activator protein
   2658..2688    +  promoter       lac promoter: promoter for the E. coli lac operon
   2696..2712    +  protein_bind   lac operator: The lac repressor binds to the lac operator to inhibit transcription in E. coli. This inhibition can be relieved by adding lactose or isopropyl-β-D-thiogalactopyranoside (IPTG). lac repressor encoded by lacI
   2757..2775    +  promoter       T3 promoter: promoter for bacteriophage T3 RNA polymerase
   2787..2808    -  misc_feature   MCS (fragment): pBluescript multiple cloning site
   2823..3122    -  terminator     ADH2 terminator: transcription terminator for the S. cerevisiae alcohol dehydrogenase 2 (ADH2) gene
   3137..3160    +  misc_feature   MCS (fragment): pUC18/19 multiple cloning site
   3160..3551    -  promoter       ADH1 promoter: S. cerevisiae ADH1; promoter for alcohol dehydrogenase 1
   3564..4208    +  promoter       GAP promoter: S. cerevisiae TDH3; promoter for glyceraldehyde-3-phosphate dehydrogenase
   4216..4875    +  CDS            HIS3: HIS7_YEAST - Experimental evidence at protein level: Swiss-Prot protein existence level 1. From Saccharomyces cerevisiae (strain ATCC 204508 / S288c) (Baker's yeast).
   4917..5051    +  CDS            ADH1 (fragment): ADH1_YEAST - Also known as ADC1. Experimental evidence at protein level: Swiss-Prot protein existence level 1. This isozyme preferentially catalyzes the conversion of primary unbranched alcohols to their corresponding aldehydes. Also shows activity toward secondary alcohols. From Saccharomyces cerevisiae (strain ATCC 204508 / S288c) (Baker's yeast).
   5055..5242    +  terminator     ADH1 terminator: S. cerevisiae ADH1; transcription terminator for the S. cerevisiae alcohol dehydrogenase 1 (ADH1) gene
   5275..5299    -  misc_feature   MCS (fragment): pBluescript multiple cloning site
   5308..5326    -  promoter       T7 promoter: promoter for bacteriophage T7 RNA polymerase
   5329..5486    +  CDS            lacZα (fragment): LacZα fragment of β-galactosidase; lacZ fragment
   5494..5949    +  rep_origin     f1 ori (sequence partly withheld): f1 bacteriophage origin of replication; arrow indicates direction of (+) strand synthesis
   5950..5999    -  misc_feature   bom (fragment): basis of mobility region from pBR322
   6078..6881    -  CDS            URA3: orotidine-5'-phosphate decarboxylase, required for uracil biosynthesis; S. cerevisiae URA3; yeast auxotrophic marker, counterselectable with 5-fluoroorotic acid (5-FOA)
   6882..7097    -  promoter       URA3 promoter: S. cerevisiae URA3
   7108..7155    -  misc_feature   bom (fragment): basis of mobility region from pBR322
   7257..1       -  CDS            rop (fragment) (across the origin): Rop protein, which maintains plasmids at low copy number; rop
>Addgene plasmid #38229 | pTH737-CEN-maxHIS3 | depositor full sequence | sequence record 56728 | pTH737-CEN-maxHIS3 sequence 7291 bps
GACGAAAGGGCCTCGTGATACGCCTATTTTTATAGGTTAATGTCATGATAATAATGGTTTCTTAGGACGG
ATCGCTTGCCTGTAACTTACACGCGCCTCGTATCTTTTAATGATGGAATAATTTGGGAATTTACTCTGTG
TTTATTTATTTTTATGTTTTGTATTTGGATTTTAGAAAGTAAATAAAGAAGGTAGAAGAGTTACGGAATG
AAGAAAAAAAAATAAACAAAGGTTTAAAAAATTTCAACAAAAAGCGTACTTTACATATATATTTATTAGA
CAAGAAAAGCAGATTAAATAGATATACATTCGATTAACGATAAGTAAAATGTAAAATCACAGGATTTTCG
TGTGTGGTCTTCTACACAGACAAGATGAAACAATTCGGCATTAATACCTGAGAGCAGGAAGAGCAAGATA
AAAGGTAGTATTTGTTGGCGATCCCCCTAGAGTCTTTTACATCTTCGGAAAACAAAAACTATTTTTTCTT
TAATTTCTTTTTTTACTTTCTATTTTTAATTTATATATTTATATTAAAAAATTTAAATTATAATTATTTT
TATAGCACGTGATGAAAAGGACCCAGGTGGCACTTTTCGGGGAAATGTGCGCGGAACCCCTATTTGTTTA
TTTTTCTAAATACATTCAAATATGTATCCGCTCATGAGACAATAACCCTGATAAATGCTTCAATAATATT
GAAAAAGGAAGAGTATGAGTATTCAACATTTCCGTGTCGCCCTTATTCCCTTTTTTGCGGCATTTTGCCT
TCCTGTTTTTGCTCACCCAGAAACGCTGGTGAAAGTAAAAGATGCTGAAGATCAGTTGGGTGCACGAGTG
GGTTACATCGAACTGGATCTCAACAGCGGTAAGATCCTTGAGAGTTTTCGCCCCGAAGAACGTTTTCCAA
TGATGAGCACTTTTAAAGTTCTGCTATGTGGCGCGGTATTATCCCGTATTGACGCCGGGCAAGAGCAACT
CGGTCGCCGCATACACTATTCTCAGAATGACTTGGTTGAGTACTCACCAGTCACAGAAAAGCATCTTACG
GATGGCATGACAGTAAGAGAATTATGCAGTGCTGCCATAACCATGAGTGATAACACTGCGGCCAACTTAC
TTCTGACAACGATCGGAGGACCGAAGGAGCTAACCGCTTTTTTTCACAACATGGGGGATCATGTAACTCG
CCTTGATCGTTGGGAACCGGAGCTGAATGAAGCCATACCAAACGACGAGCGTGACACCACGATGCCTGTA
GCAATGGCAACAACGTTGCGCAAACTATTAACTGGCGAACTACTTACTCTAGCTTCCCGGCAACAATTAA
TAGACTGGATGGAGGCGGATAAAGTTGCAGGACCACTTCTGCGCTCGGCCCTTCCGGCTGGCTGGTTTAT
TGCTGATAAATCTGGAGCCGGTGAGCGTGGGTCTCGCGGTATCATTGCAGCACTGGGGCCAGATGGTAAG
CCCTCCCGTATCGTAGTTATCTACACGACGGGCAGTCAGGCAACTATGGATGAACGAAATAGACAGATCG
CTGAGATAGGTGCCTCACTGATTAAGCATTGGTAACTGTCAGACCAAGTTTACTCATATATACTTTAGAT
TGATTTAAAACTTCATTTTTAATTTAAAAGGATCTAGGTGAAGATCCTTTTTGATAATCTCATGACCAAA
ATCCCTTAACGTGAGTTTTCGTTCCACTGAGCGTCAGACCCCGTAGAAAAGATCAAAGGATCTTCTTGAG
ATCCTTTTTTTCTGCGCGTAATCTGCTGCTTGCAAACAAAAAAACCACCGCTACCAGCGGTGGTTTGTTT
GCCGGATCAAGAGCTACCAACTCTTTTTCCGAAGGTAACTGGCTTCAGCAGAGCGCAGATACCAAATACT
GTCCTTCTAGTGTAGCCGTAGTTAGGCCACCACTTCAAGAACTCTGTAGCACCGCCTACATACCTCGCTC
TGCTAATCCTGTTACCAGTGGCTGCTGCCAGTGGCGATAAGTCGTGTCTTACCGGGTTGGACTCAAGACG
ATAGTTACCGGATAAGGCGCAGCGGTCGGGCTGAACGGGGGGTTCGTGCACACAGCCCAGCTTGGAGCGA
ACGACCTACACCGAACTGAGATACCTACAGCGTGAGCATTGAGAAAGCGCCACGCTTCCCGAAGGGAGAA
AGGCGGACAGGTATCCGGTAAGCGGCAGGGTCGGAACAGGAGAGCGCACGAGGGAGCTTCCAGGGGGGAA
CGCCTGGTATCTTTATAGTCCTGTCGGGTTTCGCCACCTCTGACTTGAGCGTCGATTTTTGTGATGCTCG
TCAGGGGGGCCGAGCCTATGGAAAAACGCCAGCAACGCGGCCTTTTTACGGTTCCTGGCCTTTTGCTGGC
CTTTTGCTCACATGTTCTTTCCTGCGTTATCCCCTGATTCTGTGGATAACCGTATTACCGCCTTTGAGTG
AGCTGATACCGCTCGCCGCAGCCGAACGACCGAGCGCAGCGAGTCAGTGAGCGAGGAAGCGGAAGAGCGC
CCAATACGCAAACCGCCTCTCCCCGCGCGTTGGCCGATTCATTAATGCAGCTGGCACGACAGGTTTCCCG
ACTGGAAAGCGGGCAGTGAGCGCAACGCAATTAATGTGAGTTAGCTCACTCATTAGGCACCCCAGGCTTT
ACACTTTATGCTTCCGGCTCGTATGTTGTGTGGAATTGTGAGCGGATAACAATTTCACACAGGAAACAGC
TATGACCATGATTACGCCAAGCTCGAAATTAACCCTCACTAAAGGGAACAAAAGCTGGTACCGGGCCCCC
CCTCGAGGGCATGCGAAGGAAAATGAGAAATATCGAGGGAGACGATTCAGAGGAGCAGGACAAACTATAA
CCGACTGTTTGTTGGAGGATGCCGTACATAACGAACACTGCTGAAGCTACCATGTCTACAGTTTAGAGGA
ATGGGTACAACTCACAGGCGAGGGATGGTGTTCACTCGTGCTAGCAAACGCGGTGGGAGCAAAAAGTAGA
ATATTATCTTTTATTCGTGAAACTTCGAACACTGTCATCTAAAGATGCTATATACTAATATAGGCATACT
TGATAATGAAAACTATAAATCGTAAAGACATAAGAGATCCGCTTATTTAGAGTGTCGAATTCGAGCTCGG
TACCCGGGGAGTTGATTGTAGCTTGGTATAGCTTGAAATATTGTGCAGAAAAAGAAACAAGGAAGAAAGG
GAACGAGAACAATGACGAGGAAACAAAAGATTAATAATTGCAGGTCTATTTATACTTGATAGCAAGACAG
CAAACTTTTTTTATTTCAAATTCAAGTAACTGGAAGGAAGGCCGTATACCGTTGCTCATTAGAGAGTAGT
GTGCGTGAATGAAGGAAGGAAAAAGTTTCGTGTGTTCGAAGATACCCCTCATCAGCTCTGGAACAACGAC
ATCTGTTGGTGCTGTCTTTGTCGTTAATTTTTTCCTTTAGTGTCTTCCATCATTTTTTTTGTCATTGCGG
ATATGGTGAGACAACAACGGGGGAGAGAGAAAAGAAAAAAAAAGAAAAGAATCCGGGAGTTTATCATTAT
CAATACTGCCATTTCAAAGAATACGTAAATAATTAATAGTAGTGATTTTCCTAACTTTATTTAGTCAAAA
AATTAGCCTTTTAATTCTGCTGTAACCCGTACATGCCCAAAATAGGGGGCGGGTTACACAGAATATATAA
CATCGTAGGTGTCTGGGTGAACAGTTTATTCCTGGCATCCACTAAATATAATGGAGCCCGCTTTTTAAGC
TGGCATCCAGAAAAAAAAAGAATCCCAGCACCAAAATATTGTTTTCTTCACCAACCATCAGTTCATAGGT
CCATTCTCTTAGCGCAACTACAGAGAACAGGGGCACAAACAGGCAAAAAACGGGCACAACCTCAATGGAG
TGATGCAACCTGCCTGGAGTAAATGATGACACAAGGCAATTGACCCACGCATGTATCTATCTCATTTTCT
TACACCTTCTATTACCTTCTGCTCTCTCTGATTTGGAAAAAGCTGAAAAAAAAGGTTGAAACCAGTTCCC
TGAAATTATTCCCCTACTTGACTAATAAGTATATAAAGAACGGTAGGTATTGATTGTAATTCTGTAAATC
TATTTCTTAAACTTCTTAAATTCTACTTTTATAGTTAGTCTTTTTTTTAGTTTTAAAACACCAAGAACTT
AGTTTCGACGGATCCATGACTGAACAAAAAGCGTTGGTCAAAAGAATTACTAACGAAACTAAAATTCAAA
TTGCGATTTCCTTGAAAGGTGGTCCGTTGGCGATTGAACATTCCATTTTTCCGGAAAAAGAAGCGGAAGC
GGTCGCGGAACAAGCGACTCAATCCCAAGTCATTAACGTCCATACTGGTATTGGTTTTTTGGACCATATG
ATTCATGCGTTGGCGAAACATTCCGGTTGGTCCTTGATTGTCGAATGTATTGGTGACTTGCATATTGACG
ACCATCATACTACTGAAGACTGTGGTATTGCGTTGGGTCAAGCGTTTAAAGAAGCGTTGGGTGCGGTCAG
AGGTGTCAAAAGATTTGGTTCCGGTTTTGCGCCGTTGGACGAAGCGTTGTCCAGAGCGGTCGTCGACTTG
TCCAACAGACCGTACGCGGTCGTCGAATTGGGTTTGCAAAGAGAAAAAGTCGGTGACTTGTCCTGTGAAA
TGATTCCGCATTTTTTGGAATCCTTTGCGGAAGCGTCCAGAATTACTTTGCATGTCGACTGTTTGAGAGG
TAAAAACGACCATCATAGATCCGAATCCGCGTTTAAAGCGTTGGCGGTCGCGATTAGAGAAGCGACTTCC
CCGAACGGTACTAACGACGTCCCGTCCACTAAAGGTGTCTTGATGTACCCGTACGACGTCCCGGACTACG
CGTAGCTGCAGGCATGCAAGCTTTGGACTTCTTCGCCAGAGGTTTGGTCAAGTCTCCAATCAAGGTTGTC
GGCTTGTCTACCTTGCCAGAAATTTACGAAAAGATGGAAAAGGGTCAAATCGTTGGTAGATACGTTGTTG
ACACTTCTAAATAAGCGAATTTCTTATGATTTATGATTTTTATTATTAAATAAGTTATAAAAAAAATAAG
TGTATACAAATTTTAAAGTGACTCTTAGGTTTTAAAACGAAAATTCTTATTCTTGAGTAACTCTTTCCTG
TAGGTCAGGTTGCTTTCTCAGGTATAGCATGAGGTCGCTCTTATTGACCACACCTCTACCGGCATGCCGG
TCGAAATTCCCCTACCCTATGAAAAGCGGCCGCCACCGCGGTGGAGCTCCAATTCGCCCTATAGTGAGTC
GTATTACAATTCACTGGCCGTCGTTTTACAACGTCGTGACTGGGAAAACCCTGGCGTTACCCAACTTAAT
CGCCTTGCAGCACATCCCCCCTTCGCCAGCTGGCGTAATAGCGAAGAGGCCCGCACCGATCGCCCTTCCC
AACAGTTGCGCAGCCTGAATGGCGAATGGCGCG
[124 nt withheld, positions 5494-5617]
C
[91 nt withheld, positions 5619-5709]
A
[49 nt withheld, positions 5711-5759]
CCTTTGACGTTGGAGTCCACGTTCTTT
[37 nt withheld, positions 5787-5823]
ACCCTATCTCGGTCTATTCTTTTGATTTATAAGGGATTTTGCCGATTTCGGCCTATTGGTTAAAAAATGA
GCTGATTTAACAAAAATTTAACGCGAATTTTAACAAAATATTAACGTTTACAATTTCCTGATGCGGTATT
TTCTCCTTACGCATCTGTGCGGTATTTCACACCGCAGGGTAATAACTGATATAATTAAATTGAAGCTCTA
ATTTGTGAGTTTAGTATACATGCATTTACTTATAATACAGTTTTTTAGTTTTGCTGGCCGCATCTTCTCA
AATATGCTTCCCAGCCTGCTTTTCTGTAACGTTCACCCTCTACCTTAGCATCCCTTCCCTTTGCAAATAG
TCCTCTTCCAACAATAATAATGTCAGATCCTGTAGAGACCACATCATCCACGGTTCTATACTGTTGACCC
AATGCGTCTCCCTTGTCATCTAAACCCACACCGGGTGTCATAATCAACCAATCGTAACCTTCATCTCTTC
CACCCATGTCTCTTTGAGCAATAAAGCCGATAACAAAATCTTTGTCGCTCTTCGCAATGTCAACAGTACC
CTTAGTATATTCTCCAGTAGATAGGGAGCCCTTGCATGACAATTCTGCTAACATCAAAAGGCCTCTAGGT
TCCTTTGTTACTTCTTCTGCCGCCTGCTTCAAACCGCTAACAATACCTGGGCCCACCACACCGTGTGCAT
TCGTAATGTCTGCCCATTCTGCTATTCTGTATACACCCGCAGAGTACTGCAATTTGACTGTATTACCAAT
GTCAGCAAATTTTCTGTCTTCGAAGAGTAAAAAATTGTACTTGGCGGATAATGCCTTTAGCGGCTTAACT
GTGCCCTCCATGGAAAAATCAGTCAAGATATCCACATGTGTTTTTAGTAAACAAATTTTGGGACCTAATG
CTTCAACTAACTCCAGTAATTCCTTGGTGGTACGAACATCCAATGAAGCACACAAGTTTGTTTGCTTTTC
GTGCATGATATTAAATAGCTTGGCAGCAACAGGACTAGGATGAGTAGCAGCACGTTCCTTATATGTAGCT
TTCGACATGATTTATCTTCGTTTCCTGCAGGTTTTTGTTCTGTGCAGTTGGGTTAAGAATACTGGGCAAT
TTCATGTTTCTTCAACACTACATATGCGTATATATACCAATCTAAGTCTGTGCTCCTTCCTTCGTTCTTC
CTTCTGTTCGGAGATTACCGAATCAAAAAAATTTCAAAGAAACCGAAATCAAAAAAAAGAATAAAAAAAA
AATGATGAATTGAATTGAAAAGCGTGGTGCACTCTCAGTACAATCTGCTCTGATGCCGCATAGTTAAGCC
AGCCCCGACACCCGCCAACACCCGCTGACGCGCCCTGACGGGCTTGTCTGCTCCCGGCATCCGCTTACAG
ACAAGCTGTGACCGTCTCCGGGAGCTGCATGTGTCAGAGGTTTTCACCGTCATCACCGAAACGCGCGA
