>Addgene plasmid #38229 | pTH737-CEN-maxHIS3 | addgene partial sequence | sequence record 54646 | yADH1-F
GTTTGCTGTCTTGCTATCAAGTATAAATAGACCTGCAATTATTAATCTTTTGTTTCCTCGTCATTGTTCT
CGTTCCCTTTCTTCCTTGTTTCTTTTTCTGCACAATATTTCAAGCTATACCAAGCTACAATCAACTCCCC
GGGTACCGAGCTCGAATTCGACACTCTAAATAAGCGGATCTCTTATGTCTTTACGATTTATAGTTTTCAT
TATCAAGTATGCCTATATTAGTATATAGCATCTTTAGATGACAGTGTTCGAAGTTTCACGAATAAAAGAT
AATATTCTACTTTTTGCTCCCACCGCGTTTGCTAGCACGAGTGAACACCATCCCTCGCCTGTGAGTTGTA
CCCATTCCTCTAAACTGTAGACATGGTAGCTTCAGCAGTGTTCGTTATGTACGGCATCCTCCAACAAACA
GTCGGTTATAGTTTGTCCTGCTCCTCTGAATCGTCTCCCTCGATATTTCTCATTTTCCTTCGCATGCCCT
CGAGGGGGGGCCCGGTACCAGCTTTTGTTCCCTTTAGTGAGGGTTAATTTCGAGCTTGGCGTAATCATGG
TCATAGCTGTTTCCTGTGTGAAATTGTTATCCGCTCACAATTCCACACAACATACGAGCCGGAAGCATAA
AGTGTAAAGCCTGGGGTGCCTAATGAGTGAGCTAACTCACATTAATTGCGTTGCGCTCACTGCCCGCTTT
CCAGTCGGGAAACCTGTCGTGCCAGCTGCATTAATGAATCGGCCAACGCGCGGGGAGAGGCGGTTTGCGT
ATTGGGCGCTCTTCCGCTTCCTCGCTCACTGACTCGCTGCGCTCGGTCGTTCGGCTGCGGCGAGCGGTAT
CAGCTCACTCAAAGGCGGTAAT
