>Addgene plasmid #38229 | pTH737-CEN-maxHIS3 | addgene partial sequence | sequence record 55181 | pHybLex-rev
AAAATCATAAATCATAAGAAATTCGCTTATTTAGAAGTGTCAACAACGTATCTACCAACGATTTGACCCT
TTTCCATCTTTTCGTAAATTTCTGGCAAGGTAGACAAGCCGACAACCTTGATTGGAGACTTGACCAAACC
TCTGGCGAAGAAGTCCAAAGCTTGCATGCCTGCAGCTACGCGTAGTCCGGGACGTCGTACGGGTACATCA
AGACACCTTTAGTGGACGGGACGTCGTTAGTACCGTTCGGGGAAGTCGCTTCTCTAATCGCGACCGCCAA
CGCTTTAAACGCGGATTCGGATCTATGATGGTCGTTTTTACCTCTCAAACAGTCGACATGCAAAGTAATT
CTGGACGCTTCCGCAAAGGATTCCAAAAAATGCGGAATCATTTCACAGGACAAGTCACCGACTTTTTCTC
TTTGCAAACCCAATTCGACGACCGCGTACGGTCTGTTGGACAAGTCGACGACCGCTCTGGACAACGCTTC
GTCCAACGGCGCAAAACCGGAACCAAATCTTTTGACACCTCTGACCGCACCCAACGCTTCTTTAAACGCT
TGACCCAACGCAATACCACAGTCTTCAGTAGTATGATGGTCGTCAATATGCAAGTCACCAATACATTCGA
CAATCAAGGACCAACCGGAATGTTTCGCCAACGCATGAATCATATGGTCCAAAAAACCAATACCAGTATG
GACGTTAATGACTTGGGATTGAGTCGCTTGTTCCGCGACCGCTTCCGCTTCTTTTTCCGGAAAAATGGAA
TGTTCAATCGCCAACGGACCACCTTTCAAGGAAATCGCAATTTGAATTTTAGTTTCGTTAGTAATTCTTT
TGACCAACGCTTT
